>Addgene plasmid #216632 | pNTI823 | addgene full sequence | sequence record 429972 | Addgene NGS Result
CCGCGTTGCTGGCGTTTTTCCATAGGCTCCGCCCCCCTGACGAGCATCACAAAAATCGACGCTCAAGTCA
GAGGTGGCGAAACCCGACAGGACTATAAAGATACCAGGCGTTTCCCCCTGGAAGCTCCCTCGTGCGCTCT
CCTGTTCCGACCCTGCCGCTTACCGGATACCTGTCCGCCTTTCTCCCTTCGGGAAGCGTGGCGCTTTCTC
ATAGCTCACGCTGTAGGTATCTCAGTTCGGTGTAGGTCGTTCGCTCCAAGCTGGGCTGTGTGCACGAACC
CCCCGTTCAGCCCGACCGCTGCGCCTTATCCGGTAACTATCGTCTTGAGTCCAACCCGGTAAGACACGAC
TTATCGCCACTGGCAGCAGCCACTGGTAACAGGATTAGCAGAGCGAGGTATGTAGGCGGTGCTACAGAGT
TCTTGAAGTGGTGGCCTAACTACGGCTACACTAGAAGAACAGTATTTGGTATCTGCGCTCTGCTGAAGCC
AGTTACCTTCGGAAAAAGAGTTGGTAGCTCTTGATCCGGCAAACAAACCACCGCTGGTAGCGGTGGTTTT
TTTGTTTGCAAGCAGCAGATTACGCGCAGAAAAAAAGGATCTCAAGAAGATCCTTTGATCTTTTCTACGG
GGTCTGACGCTCAGTGGAACGAAAACTCACGTTAAGGGATTTTGGTCATGAGATTATCAAAAAGGATCTT
CACCTAGATCCTTTTAAATTAAAAATGAAGTTTTAAATCAATCTAAAGTATATATGAGTAAACTTGGTCT
GACAGTTACCAATGCTTAATCAGTGAGGCACCTATCTCAGCGATCTGTCTATTTCGTTCATCCATAGTTG
CCTGACTCCCCGTCGTGTAGATAACTACGATACGGGAGGGCTTACCATCTGGCCCCAGTGCTGCAATGAT
ACCGCGAGACCCACGCTCACCGGCTCCAGATTTATCAGCAATAAACCAGCCAGCCGGAAGGGCCGAGCGC
AGAAGTGGTCCTGCAACTTTATCCGCCTCCATCCAGTCTATTAATTGTTGCCGGGAAGCTAGAGTAAGTA
GTTCGCCAGTTAATAGTTTGCGCAACGTTGTTGCCATTGCTACAGGCATCGTGGTGTCACGCTCGTCGTT
TGGTATGGCTTCATTCAGCTCCGGTTCCCAACGATCAAGGCGAGTTACATGATCCCCCATGTTGTGCAAA
AAAGCGGTTAGCTCCTTCGGTCCTCCGATCGTTGTCAGAAGTAAGTTGGCCGCAGTGTTATCACTCATGG
TTATGGCAGCACTGCATAATTCTCTTACTGTCATGCCATCCGTAAGATGCTTTTCTGTGACTGGTGAGTA
CTCAACCAAGTCATTCTGAGAATAGTGTATGCGGCGACCGAGTTGCTCTTGCCCGGCGTCAATACGGGAT
AATACCGCGCCACATAGCAGAACTTTAAAAGTGCTCATCATTGGAAAACGTTCTTCGGGGCGAAAACTCT
CAAGGATCTTACCGCTGTTGAGATCCAGTTCGATGTAACCCACTCGTGCACCCAACTGATCTTCAGCATC
TTTTACTTTCACCAGCGTTTCTGGGTGAGCAAAAACAGGAAGGCAAAATGCCGCAAAAAAGGGAATAAGG
GCGACACGGAAATGTTGAATACTCATACTCTTCCTTTTTCAATATTATTGAAGCATTTATCAGGGTTATT
GTCTCATGAGCGGATACATATTTGAATGTATTTAGAAAAATAAACAAATAGGGGTTCCGCGCACATTTCC
CCGAAAAGTGCCACCTGACGTCGACGGATCGGGAGATCTCCCGATCCCCTATGGTGCACTCTCAGTACAA
TCTGCTCTGATGCCGCATAGTTAAGCCAGTATCTGCTCCCTGCTTGTGTGTTGGAGGTCGCTGAGTAGTG
CGCGAGCAAAATTTAAGCTACAACAAGGCAAGGCTTGACCGACAATTGCATGAAGAATCTGCTTAGGGTT
AGGCGTTTTGCGCTGCTTCGCGATGTACGGGCCAGATATACGCGTTGACATTGATTATTGACTAGTTATT
AATAGTAATCAATTACGGGGTCATTAGTTCATAGCCCATATATGGAGTTCCGCGTTACATAACTTACGGT
AAATGGCCCGCCTGGCTGACCGCCCAACGACCCCCGCCCATTGACGTCAATAATGACGTATGTTCCCATA
GTAACGCCAATAGGGACTTTCCATTGACGTCAATGGGTGGAGTATTTACGGTAAACTGCCCACTTGGCAG
TACATCAAGTGTATCATATGCCAAGTACGCCCCCTATTGACGTCAATGACGGTAAATGGCCCGCCTGGCA
TTATGCCCAGTACATGACCTTATGGGACTTTCCTACTTGGCAGTACATCTACGTATTAGTCATCGCTATT
ACCATGGTGATGCGGTTTTGGCAGTACATCAATGGGCGTGGATAGCGGTTTGACTCACGGGGATTTCCAA
GTCTCCACCCCATTGACGTCAATGGGAGTTTGTTTTGGCACCAAAATCAACGGGACTTTCCAAAATGTCG
TAACAACTCCGCCCCATTGACGCAAATGGGCGGTAGGCGTGTACGGTGGGAGGTCTATATAAGCAGCGCG
TTTTGCCTGTACTGGGTCTCTCTGGTTAGACCAGATCTGAGCCTGGGAGCTCTCTGGCTAACTAGGGAAC
CCACTGCTTAAGCCTCAATAAAGCTTGCCTTGAGTGCTTCAAGTAGTGTGTGCCCGTCTGTTGTGTGACT
CTGGTAACTAGAGATCCCTCAGACCCTTTTAGTCAGTGTGGAAAATCTCTAGCAGTGGCGCCCGAACAGG
GACTTGAAAGCGAAAGGGAAACCAGAGGAGCTCTCTCGACGCAGGACTCGGCTTGCTGAAGCGCGCACGG
CAAGAGGCGAGGGGCGGCGACTGGTGAGTACGCCAAAAATTTTGACTAGCGGAGGCTAGAAGGAGAGAGA
TGGGTGCGAGAGCGTCAGTATTAAGCGGGGGAGAATTAGATCGCGATGGGAAAAAATTCGGTTAAGGCCA
GGGGGAAAGAAAAAATATAAATTAAAACATATAGTATGGGCAAGCAGGGAGCTAGAACGATTCGCAGTTA
ATCCTGGCCTGTTAGAAACATCAGAAGGCTGTAGACAAATACTGGGACAGCTACAACCATCCCTTCAGAC
AGGATCAGAAGAACTTAGATCATTATATAATACAGTAGCAACCCTCTATTGTGTGCATCAAAGGATAGAG
ATAAAAGACACCAAGGAAGCTTTAGACAAGATAGAGGAAGAGCAAAACAAAAGTAAGACCACCGCACAGC
AAGCGGCCGCTGATCTTCAGACCTGGAGGAGGAGATATGAGGGACAATTGGAGAAGTGAATTATATAAAT
ATAAAGTAGTAAAAATTGAACCATTAGGAGTAGCACCCACCAAGGCAAAGAGAAGAGTGGTGCAGAGAGA
AAAAAGAGCAGTGGGAATAGGAGCTTTGTTCCTTGGGTTCTTGGGAGCAGCAGGAAGCACTATGGGCGCA
GCGTCAATGACGCTGACGGTACAGGCCAGACAATTATTGTCTGGTATAGTGCAGCAGCAGAACAATTTGC
TGAGGGCTATTGAGGCGCAACAGCATCTGTTGCAACTCACAGTCTGGGGCATCAAGCAGCTCCAGGCAAG
AATCCTGGCTGTGGAAAGATACCTAAAGGATCAACAGCTCCTGGGGATTTGGGGTTGCTCTGGAAAACTC
ATTTGCACCACTGCTGTGCCTTGGAATGCTAGTTGGAGTAATAAATCTCTGGAACAGATTTGGAATCACA
CGACCTGGATGGAGTGGGACAGAGAAATTAACAATTACACAAGCTTAATACACTCCTTAATTGAAGAATC
GCAAAACCAGCAAGAAAAGAATGAACAAGAATTATTGGAATTAGATAAATGGGCAAGTTTGTGGAATTGG
TTTAACATAACAAATTGGCTGTGGTATATAAAATTATTCATAATGATAGTAGGAGGCTTGGTAGGTTTAA
GAATAGTTTTTGCTGTACTTTCTATAGTGAATAGAGTTAGGCAGGGATATTCACCATTATCGTTTCAGAC
CCACCTCCCAACCCCGAGGGGACCCGACAGGCCCGAAGGAATAGAAGAAGAAGGTGGAGAGAGAGACAGA
GACAGATCCATTCGATTAGTGAACGGATCGGCACTGCGTGCGCCAATTCTGCAGACAAATGGCAGTATTC
ATCCACAATTTTAAAAGAAAAGGGGGGATTGGGGGGTACAGTGCAGGGGAAAGAATAGTAGACATAATAG
CAACAGACATACAAACTAAAGAATTACAAAAACAAATTACAAAAATTCAAAATTTTCGGGTTTATTACAG
GGACAGCAGAGATCCAGTTTGGTTAATTAACCCGTGTCGGCTCCAGATCTGGCCTCCGCGCCGGGTTTTG
GCGCCTCCCGCGGGCGCCCCCCTCCTCACGGCGAGCGCTGCCACGTCAGACGAAGGGCGCAGCGAGCGTC
CTGATCCTTCCGCCCGGACGCTCAGGACAGCGGCCCGCTGCTCATAAGACTCGGCCTTAGAACCCCAGTA
TCAGCAGAAGGACATTTTAGGACGGGACTTGGGTGACTCTAGGGCACTGGTTTTCTTTCCAGAGAGCGGA
ACAGGCGAGGAAAAGTAGTCCCTTCTCGGCGATTCTGCGGAGGGATCTCCGTGGGGCGGTGAACGCCGAT
GATTATATAAGGACGCGCCGGGTGTGGCACAGCTAGTTCCGTCGCAGCCGGGATTTGGGTCGCGGTTCTT
GTTTGTGGATCGCTGTGATCGTCACTTGGTGAGTAGCGGGCTGCTGGGCTGGCCGGGGCTTTCGTGGCCG
CCGGGCCGCTCGGTGGGACGGAAGCGTGTGGAGAGACCGCCAAGGGCTGTAGTCTGGGTCCGCGAGCAAG
GTTGCCCTGAACTGGGGGTTGGGGGGAGCGCAGCAAAATGGCGGCTGTTCCCGAGTCTTGAATGGAAGAC
GCTTGTGAGGCGGGCTGTGAGGTCGTTGAAACAAGGTGGGGGGCATGGTGGGCGGCAAGAACCCAAGGTC
TTGAGGCCTTCGCTAATGCGGGAAAGCTCTTATTCGGGTGAGATGGGCTGGGGCACCATCTGGGGACCCT
GACGTGAAGTTTGTCACTGACTGGAGAACTCGGTTTGTCGTCTGTTGCGGGGGCGGCAGTTATGGCGGTG
CCGTTGGGCAGTGCACCCGTACCTTTGGGAGCGCGCGCCCTCGTCGTGTCGTGACGTCACCCGTTCTGTT
GGCTTATAATGCAGGGTGGGGCCACCTGCCGGTAGGTGTGCGGTAGGCTTTTCTCCGTCGCAGGACGCAG
GGTTCGGGCCTAGGGTAGGCTCTCCTGAATCGACAGGCGCCGGACCTCTGGTGAGGGGAGGGATAAGTGA
GGCGTCAGTTTCTTTGGTCGGTTTTATGTACCTATCTTCTTAAGTAGCTGAAGCTCCGGTTTTGAACTAT
GCGCTCGGGGTTGGCGAGTGTGTTTTGTGAAGTTTTTTAGGCACCTTTTGAAATGTAATCATTTGGGTCA
ATATGTAATTTTCAGTGTTAGACTAGTAAATTGTCCGCTAAATTCTGGCCGTTTTTGGCTTTTTTGTTAG
ACGAAGCTTGGGCTGCAGGTCGACTCTAGAGCCACCATGAACGACATCTTCGAGGCTCAGCGTATCGAAT
GGCACTCATCACGTCGTAAGTGGAATAAGACAGGTCACGCAGTCAGAGCTATAGGTCGGCTGAGCTCAGA
TCTGTACGACGATGACGATAAGCTCGAGGGCGATGCTGCACAGATCGTCATTGGCGCCGGGATTAACGTG
GCTATGAGGCGCGTGGAGGAAAGCGTGGTCAATCAGGGCTGGATCACACTGCAGGAAGCAGGGATTAACC
TGGACAGGAATACTCTGGCCGCTACGCTGATCCGAGAGCTGCGGGCAGCCCTGGAACTGTTCGAGCAGGA
AGGCCTGGCTCCATATCTGCCACGGTGGGAGAAGCTGGATAACTTCATCAATAGACCCGTGAAGCTGATC
ATTGGGGACAAAGAGATTTTCGGGATTAGCCGGGGGATTGATAAACAGGGAGCCCTGCTGCTGGAACAGG
ACGGAGTTATCAAACCCTGGATGGGCGGAGAAATCAGTCTGCGGTCTGCCGAAAAGCTGCAGGGCGGTAC
CGGAGGGAGCAAAGACAATACTGTGCCTCTGAAGCTGATCGCTCTCCTGGCTAATGGCGAGTTCCATAGT
GGCGAACAGCTGGGAGAAACCCTGGGCATGTCCAGGGCCGCTATCAACAAGCACATTCAGACTCTGCGCG
ACTGGGGCGTGGACGTGTTCACCGTGCCCGGAAAGGGCTACTCTCTGCCCGAGCCTATCCCGCTGCTGAA
CGCTAAACAGATTCTGGGACAGCTGGACGGCGGGAGCGTGGCAGTCCTGCCTGTGGTCGACTCCACCAAT
CAGTACCTGCTGGATCGAATCGGCGAGCTGAAGAGTGGGGATGCTTGCATTGCAGAATATCAGCAGGCAG
GGAGAGGAAGCAGAGGGAGGAAATGGTTCTCTCCTTTTGGAGCTAACCTGTACCTGAGTATGTTTTGGCG
CCTGAAGCGGGGACCAGCAGCAATCGGCCTGGGCCCGGTCATCGGAATTGTCATGGCAGAAGCGCTGCGA
AAGCTGGGAGCAGACAAGGTGCGAGTCAAATGGCCCAATGACCTGTATCTGCAGGATAGAAAGCTGGCAG
GCATCCTGGTGGAGCTGGCCGGAATAACACTGCCGGACCAACTGACTGAAGAGCAGATCGCAGAATTTAA
AGAGGCTTTCTCCCTATTTGACAAGGACGGGGATGGGACAATAACAACCAAGGAGCTGGGGACGGTGATG
CGGTCTCTGGGGCAGAACCCCACAGAAGCAGAGCTGCAGGACATGATCAATGAAGTAGATGCCGACGGTG
ACGGCACAATCGACTTCCCTGAGTTCCTGACAATGATGGCAAGAAAAATGAAATACAGGGACACGGAAGA
AGAAATTAGAGAAGCGTTCGGTGTGTTTGATAAGGATGGCAATGGCTACATCAGTGCAGCAGAGCTTCGC
CACGTGATGACAAACCTTGGAGAGAAGTTAACAGATGAAGAGGTTGATGAAATGATCAGGGAAGCAGACA
TCGATGGGGATGGTCAGGTAAACTACGAAGAGTTTGTACAAATGATGACAGCGAAGTGAGGATCCACCGG
TGCTAGCAGTTAACGAATTCGATATCAAGCTTATCGATAATCAACCTCTGGATTACAAAATTTGTGAAAG
ATTGACTGGTATTCTTAACTATGTTGCTCCTTTTACGCTATGTGGATACGCTGCTTTAATGCCTTTGTAT
CATGCTATTGCTTCCCGTATGGCTTTCATTTTCTCCTCCTTGTATAAATCCTGGTTGCTGTCTCTTTATG
AGGAGTTGTGGCCCGTTGTCAGGCAACGTGGCGTGGTGTGCACTGTGTTTGCTGACGCAACCCCCACTGG
TTGGGGCATTGCCACCACCTGTCAGCTCCTTTCCGGGACTTTCGCTTTCCCCCTCCCTATTGCCACGGCG
GAACTCATCGCCGCCTGCCTTGCCCGCTGCTGGACAGGGGCTCGGCTGTTGGGCACTGACAATTCCGTGG
TGTTGTCGGGGAAATCATCGTCCTTTCCTTGGCTGCTCGCCTGTGTTGCCACCTGGATTCTGCGCGGGAC
GTCCTTCTGCTACGTCCCTTCGGCCCTCAATCCAGCGGACCTTCCTTCCCGCGGCCTGCTGCCGGCTCTG
CGGCCTCTTCCGCGTCTTCGCCTTCGCCCTCAGACGAGTCGGATCTCCCTTTGGGCCGCCTCCCCGCATC
GATACCGTCGACCTCGAGACCTAGAAAAACATGGAGCAATCACAAGTAGCAATACAGCAGCTACCAATGC
TGATTGTGCCTGGCTAGAAGCACAAGAGGAGGAGGAGGTGGGTTTTCCAGTCACACCTCAGGTACCTTTA
AGACCAATGACTTACAAGGCAGCTGTAGATCTTAGCCACTTTTTAAAAGAAAAGGGGGGACTGGAAGGGC
TAATTCACTCCCAACGAAGACAAGATATCCTTGATCTGTGGATCTACCACACACAAGGCTACTTCCCTGA
TTGGCAGAACTACACACCAGGGCCAGGGATCAGATATCCACTGACCTTTGGATGGTGCTACAAGCTAGTA
CCAGTTGAGCAAGAGAAGGTAGAAGAAGCCAATGAAGGAGAGAACACCCGCTTGTTACACCCTGTGAGCC
TGCATGGGATGGATGACCCGGAGAGAGAAGTATTAGAGTGGAGGTTTGACAGCCGCCTAGCATTTCATCA
CATGGCCCGAGAGCTGCATCCGGACTGTACTGGGTCTCTCTGGTTAGACCAGATCTGAGCCTGGGAGCTC
TCTGGCTAACTAGGGAACCCACTGCTTAAGCCTCAATAAAGCTTGCCTTGAGTGCTTCAAGTAGTGTGTG
CCCGTCTGTTGTGTGACTCTGGTAACTAGAGATCCCTCAGACCCTTTTAGTCAGTGTGGAAAATCTCTAG
CAGGGCCCGTTTAAACCCGCTGATCAGCCTCGACTGTGCCTTCTAGTTGCCAGCCATCTGTTGTTTGCCC
CTCCCCCGTGCCTTCCTTGACCCTGGAAGGTGCCACTCCCACTGTCCTTTCCTAATAAAATGAGGAAATT
GCATCGCATTGTCTGAGTAGGTGTCATTCTATTCTGGGGGGTGGGGTGGGGCAGGACAGCAAGGGGGAGG
ATTGGGAAGACAATAGCAGGCATGCTGGGGATGCGGTGGGCTCTATGGCTTCTGAGGCGGAAAGAACCAG
CTGGGGCTCTAGGGGGTATCCCC
[124 nt withheld, positions 8844-8967]
C
[91 nt withheld, positions 8969-9059]
A
[49 nt withheld, positions 9061-9109]
CCTTTGACGTTGGAGTCCACGTTCTTT
[37 nt withheld, positions 9137-9173]
ACCCTATCTCGGTCTATTCTTTTGATTTATAAGGGATTTTGCCGATTTCGGCCTATTGGTTAAAAAATGA
GCTGATTTAACAAAAATTTAACGCGAATTAATTCTGTGGAATGTGTGTCAGTTAGGGTGTGGAAAGTCCC
CAGGCTCCCCAGCAGGCAGAAGTATGCAAAGCATGCATCTCAATTAGTCAGCAACCAGGTGTGGAAAGTC
CCCAGGCTCCCCAGCAGGCAGAAGTATGCAAAGCATGCATCTCAATTAGTCAGCAACCATAGTCCCGCCC
CTAACTCCGCCCATCCCGCCCCTAACTCCGCCCAGTTCCGCCCATTCTCCGCCCCATGGCTGACTAATTT
TTTTTATTTATGCAGAGGCCGAGGCCGCCTCTGCCTCTGAGCTATTCCAGAAGTAGTGAGGAGGCTTTTT
TGGAGGCCTAGGCTTTTGCAAAAAGCTCCCGGGAGCTTGTATATCCATTTTCGGATCTGATCAGCACGTG
TTGACAATTAATCATCGGCATAGTATATCGGCATAGTATAATACGACAAGGTGAGGAACTAAACCATGGC
CAAGTTGACCAGTGCCGTTCCGGTGCTCACCGCGCGCGACGTCGCCGGAGCGGTCGAGTTCTGGACCGAC
CGGCTCGGGTTCTCCCGGGACTTCGTGGAGGACGACTTCGCCGGTGTGGTCCGGGACGACGTGACCCTGT
TCATCAGCGCGGTCCAGGACCAGGTGGTGCCGGACAACACCCTGGCCTGGGTGTGGGTGCGCGGCCTGGA
CGAGCTGTACGCCGAGTGGTCGGAGGTCGTGTCCACGAACTTCCGGGACGCCTCCGGGCCGGCCATGACC
GAGATCGGCGAGCAGCCGTGGGGGCGGGAGTTCGCCCTGCGCGACCCGGCCGGCAACTGCGTGCACTTCG
TGGCCGAGGAGCAGGACTGACACGTGCTACGAGATTTCGATTCCACCGCCGCCTTCTATGAAAGGTTGGG
CTTCGGAATCGTTTTCCGGGACGCCGGCTGGATGATCCTCCAGCGCGGGGATCTCATGCTGGAGTTCTTC
GCCCACCCCAACTTGTTTATTGCAGCTTATAATGGTTACAAATAAAGCAATAGCATCACAAATTTCACAA
ATAAAGCATTTTTTTCACTGCATTCTAGTTGTGGTTTGTCCAAACTCATCAATGTATCTTATCATGTCTG
TATACCGTCGACCTCTAGCTAGAGCTTGGCGTAATCATGGTCATAGCTGTTTCCTGTGTGAAATTGTTAT
CCGCTCACAATTCCACACAACATACGAGCCGGAAGCATAAAGTGTAAAGCCTGGGGTGCCTAATGAGTGA
GCTAACTCACATTAATTGCGTTGCGCTCACTGCCCGCTTTCCAGTCGGGAAACCTGTCGTGCCAGCTGCA
TTAATGAATCGGCCAACGCGCGGGGAGAGGCGGTTTGCGTATTGGGCGCTCTTCCGCTTCCTCGCTCACT
GACTCGCTGCGCTCGGTCGTTCGGCTGCGGCGAGCGGTATCAGCTCACTCAAAGGCGGTAATACGGTTAT
CCACAGAATCAGGGGATAACGCAGGAAAGAACATGTGAGCAAAAGGCCAGCAAAAGGCCAGGAACCGTAA
AAAGG
Features (pLannotate 1.2.2; 36 found; start..end, strand, type, name):
     17..605     -  rep_origin     ori: high-copy-number ColE1/pMB1/pBR322/pUC origin of replication
    776..1636    -  CDS            AmpR: β-lactamase; bla; confers resistance to ampicillin, carbenicillin, and related antibiotics
   1637..1741    -  promoter       AmpR promoter: bla
   1800..1852    -  misc_feature   bom (fragment): basis of mobility region from pBR322
   2007..2386    +  enhancer       CMV enhancer: human cytomegalovirus immediate early enhancer
   2387..2586    +  promoter       CMV promoter: human cytomegalovirus (CMV) immediate early promoter
   2604..2784    +  LTR            5' LTR (truncated): truncated 5' long terminal repeat (LTR) from HIV-1
   2831..2956    +  misc_feature   HIV-1 Ψ: packaging signal of human immunodeficiency virus type 1
   2940..3303    +  CDS            HIV-1 gag (fragment): gag protein from human immunodeficiency virus 1; gag
   3449..3682    +  misc_feature   RRE: The Rev response element (RRE) of HIV-1 allows for Rev-dependent mRNA export from the nucleus to the cytoplasm.
   4059..4159    +  CDS            Rev (fragment): human immunodeficiency virus 1 (HIV-1) Rev protein; rev; enhances nuclear export of unspliced and incompletely spliced viral mRNAs
   4209..4326    +  misc_feature   cPPT/CTS: central polypurine tract and central termination sequence of HIV-1
   4391..5602    +  promoter       UbC promoter: human ubiquitin C promoter
   5613..5631    -  misc_feature   MCS (fragment): pUC18/19 multiple cloning site
   5682..5738    +  CDS            calmodulin-binding peptide: calmodulin-binding peptide from avian smooth muscle myosin light chain kinase
   5739..5762    +  CDS            Xpress™ tag: Xpress™ epitope tag, including an enterokinase recognition and cleavage site
   5769..6146    +  CDS            miniTurbo (fragment): N-terminally truncated mutant of the E. coli biotin ligase BioID engineered for improved catalytic efficiency (Branon et al., 2018)
   6171..6749    +  CDS            TurboID (fragment): mutant of the E. coli biotin ligase BioID engineered for improved catalytic efficiency (Branon et al., 2018)
   6756..7199    +  CDS            calmodulin: calcium-binding protein
   7225..7249    +  misc_feature   MCS (fragment): pBluescript multiple cloning site
   7249..7837    +  misc_feature   WPRE: woodchuck hepatitis virus posttranscriptional regulatory element
   7774..8355    +  CDS            nef (fragment): NEF_HV1H2 - Experimental evidence at protein level: Swiss-Prot protein existence level 1. Extracellular Nef protein targets CD4(+) T-lymphocytes for apoptosis by interacting with CXCR4 surface receptors. From Human immunodeficiency virus type 1 group M subtype B (isolate HXB2) (HIV-1).
   8362..8542    +  LTR            5' LTR (truncated): truncated 5' long terminal repeat (LTR) from HIV-1
   8574..8798    +  polyA_signal   bGH poly(A) signal: bovine growth hormone polyadenylation signal
   8802..8823    +  promoter       SV40 promoter (fragment): SV40 enhancer and early promoter
   8844..9272    +  rep_origin     f1 ori (sequence partly withheld): f1 bacteriophage origin of replication; arrow indicates direction of (+) strand synthesis
   9286..9615    +  promoter       SV40 promoter: SV40 enhancer and early promoter
   9663..9710    +  promoter       EM7 promoter: synthetic bacterial promoter&nbsp
   9729..10103   +  CDS            BleoR: antibiotic-binding protein; Sh ble from Streptoalloteichus hindustanus; confers resistance to bleomycin, phleomycin, and Zeocin™
  10113..10238   +  CDS            ble (fragment): BLE_KLEPN - Experimental evidence at protein level: Swiss-Prot protein existence level 1. Binding protein with a strong affinity to the bleomycin family of antibiotics. Binds to CL990; an antimitotic-antibiotic compound. From Klebsiella pneumoniae.
  10233..10354   +  polyA_signal   SV40 poly(A) signal: SV40 polyadenylation signal
  10425..10447   -  protein_bind   lac operator (fragment): The lac repressor binds to the lac operator to inhibit transcription in E. coli. This inhibition can be relieved by adding lactose or isopropyl-β-D-thiogalactopyranoside (IPTG). lac repressor encoded by lacI
  10451..10481   -  promoter       lac promoter: promoter for the E. coli lac operon
  10496..10517   -  protein_bind   CAP binding site: CAP binding activates transcription in the presence of cAMP. E. coli catabolite activator protein
  10530..10622   -  CDS            lacI (fragment): lac repressor; lacI; The lac repressor binds to the lac operator to inhibit transcription in E. coli. This inhibition can be relieved by adding lactose or isopropyl-β-D-thiogalactopyranoside (IPTG).
  10624..10757   -  rep_origin     RSF ori (fragment): Plasmids containing the RSF 1030 origin of replication can be propagated in E. coli cells that contain additional plasmids with compatible origins.
