[The description below was written by a language model from this plasmid's Addgene catalogue record and pLannotate feature annotations shown in this document.]
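Description:
pNTI823 is a lentiviral transfer plasmid built on the FUGW backbone, suitable both for direct mammalian expression by transfection and for production of HIV-1-derived lentivirus. It is maintained in E. coli through a high-copy ColE1/pUC-type origin with ampicillin resistance. The backbone also carries an f1 origin and an SV40/EM7-driven bleomycin/Zeocin resistance cassette located outside the viral genome. A CMV enhancer/promoter fused to a truncated 5' LTR drives transcription of the viral RNA in packaging cells. This RNA contains the Ψ packaging signal with a gag fragment, the RRE for Rev-dependent nuclear export, and the cPPT/CTS. It ends in a truncated downstream LTR followed by a bGH polyadenylation signal. Packaging functions are not encoded and must be supplied in trans.

The payload is a synthetic Cal-ID split-site variant of about 1.6 kb, expressed from the human ubiquitin C promoter and followed by a WPRE to enhance transcript stability and expression. The annotated open reading frame runs from a calmodulin-binding peptide derived from smooth muscle myosin light chain kinase, through an Xpress epitope tag and two separately annotated biotin ligase segments matching miniTurbo and TurboID, to calmodulin at the C-terminus. This layout fits a calcium-dependent proximity labeler, in which calcium-bound calmodulin engaging its target peptide would control the activity of a rearranged, split biotin ligase. The mechanism itself is not spelled out in the record. This version places the split at T195/G196, making it one of a series of variants compared during the development of Cal-ID, a tool for biochemically recording calcium signals through biotinylation of nearby proteins.
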