Addgene plasmid #216632: pNTI823
Purpose: Cal-ID variant with T195/G196 split site, mammalian expression and lentivirus production
Depositing lab: Nicholas Ingolia. Depositing organization: University of California, Berkeley. Publication: Molecular recording of calcium signals via calcium-dependent proximity labeling. Kim JW, Yong AJH, Aisenberg EE, Lobel JH, Wang W, Dawson TM, Dawson VL, Gao R, Jan YN, Bateup HS, Ingolia NT. Nat Chem Biol. 2024 Jul;20(7):894-905. doi: 10.1038/s41589-024-01603-7. Epub 2024 Apr 24. PubMed 38658655.
Backbone
  Vector backbone: FUGW
  Backbone size w/o insert (bp): 9225
  Total vector size (bp): 10788
  Vector type: Mammalian Expression, Lentiviral
Growth in bacteria
  Bacterial resistance: Ampicillin, 100 μg/mL
  Growth temperature: 30°C
  Growth strain: NEB Stable
  Copy number: Unknown
Gene/Insert
  Gene/Insert name: Cal-ID (split site variant)
  Species: Synthetic
  Insert size (bp): 1605
Terms and licenses: Academic/Nonprofit Terms; Industry Terms: Not Available to Industry
How to cite: pNTI823 was a gift from Nicholas Ingolia (Addgene plasmid # 216632 ; http://n2t.net/addgene:216632 ; RRID:Addgene_216632)
